>Addgene plasmid #172779 | pLBC0040 | addgene full sequence | sequence record 345951 | Addgene NGS Result
GTGGCTCTTCAGTGGACGAAAGGGCCTCGTGATACGCCTATTTTTATAGGTTAATGTCATGATAATAATG
GTTTCTTAGACGTCAGGTGGCACTTTTCGGGGAAATGTGCGCGGAACCCCTATTTGTTTATTTTTCTAAA
TACATTCAAATATGTATCCGCTCATGAGACAATAACCCTGATAAATGCTTCAATAATATTGAAAAAGGAA
GAGTATGCGCTCACGCAACTGGTCCAGAACCTTGACCGAACGCAGCGGTGGTAACGGCGCAGTGGCGGTT
TTCATGGCTTGTTATGACTGTTTTTTTTTGGGGTACAGTCTATGCCTCGGGCATCCAAGCAGCAAGCGCG
TTACGCCGTGGGTCGATGTTTGATGTTATGGAGCAGCAACGATGTTACGCAGCAGGGCAGTCGCCCTAAA
ACAAAGTTAAACATCATGAGGGAAGCGGTGATCGCCGAAGTATCGACTCAACTATCAGAGGTAGTTGGCG
TCATCGAGCGCCATCTCGAACCGACGTTGCTGGCCGTACATTTGTACGGCTCCGCAGTGGATGGCGGCCT
GAAGCCACACAGCGATATTGATTTGCTGGTTACGGTGACCGTAAGGCTTGATGAAACAACGCGGCGAGCT
TTGATCAACGACCTTTTGGAAACTTCGGCTTCCCCTGGAGAGAGCGAGATTCTCCGCGCTGTAGAAGTCA
CCATTGTTGTGCACGACGACATCATTCCGTGGCGTTATCCAGCTAAGCGCGAACTGCAATTTGGAGAATG
GCAGCGCAATGACATTCTTGCAGGTATCTTCGAGCCAGCCACGATCGACATTGATCTGGCTATCTTGCTG
ACAAAAGCAAGAGAACATAGCGTTGCCTTGGTAGGTCCAGCGGCGGAGGAACTCTTTGATCCGGTTCCTG
AACAGGATCTATTTGAGGCGCTAAATGAAACCTTAACGCTATGGAACTCGCCGCCCGACTGGGCTGGCGA
TGAGCGAAATGTAGTGCTTACGTTGTCCCGCATTTGGTACAGCGCAGTAACCGGCAAAATCGCGCCGAAG
GATGTCGCTGCCGACTGGGCAATGGAGCGCCTGCCGGCCCAGTATCAGCCCGTCATACTTGAAGCTAGAC
AGGCTTATCTTGGACAAGAAGAAGATCGCTTGGCCTCGCGCGCAGATCAGTTGGAAGAATTTGTCCATTA
CGTAAAAGGCGAGATCACCAAGGTAGTCGGCAAATAACTGTCAGACCAAGTTTACTCATATATACTTTAG
ATTGATTTAAAACTTCATTTTTAATTTAAAAGGATCTAGGTGAAGATCCTTTTTGATAATCTCATGACCA
AAATCCCTTAACGTGAGTTTTCGTTCCACTGAGCGTCAGACCCCGTAGAAAAGATCAAAGGATCTTCTTG
AGATCCTTTTTTTCTGCGCGTAATCTGCTGCTTGCAAACAAAAAAACCACCGCTACCAGCGGTGGTTTGT
TTGCCGGATCAAGAGCTACCAACTCTTTTTCCGAAGGTAACTGGCTTCAGCAGAGCGCAGATACCAAATA
CTGTTCTTCTAGTGTAGCCGTAGTTAGGCCACCACTTCAAGAACTCTGTAGCACCGCCTACATACCTCGC
TCTGCTAATCCTGTTACCAGTGGCTGCTGCCAGTGGCGATAAGTCGTGTCTTACCGGGTTGGACTCAAGA
CGATAGTTACCGGATAAGGCGCAGCGGTCGGGCTGAACGGGGGGTTCGTGCACACAGCCCAGCTTGGAGC
GAACGACCTACACCGAACTGAGATACCTACAGCGTGAGCTATGAGAAAGCGCCACGCTTCCCGAAGGGAG
AAAGGCGGACAGGTATCCGGTAAGCGGCAGGGTCGGAACAGGAGAGCGCACGAGGGAGCTTCCAGGGGGA
AACGCCTGGTATCTTTATAGTCCTGTCGGGTTTCGCCACCTCTGACTTGAGCGTCGATTTTTGTGATGCT
CGTCAGGGGGGCGGAGCCTATGGAAAAACGCCAGCAACGCGGCCTTTTTACGGTTCCTGGCCTTTTGCTG
GCCTTTTGCTCACATGTTCTTTCCTGCGTTATCCCCTGATTCTGTGGATAACCGTATTACCGCCTTTGAG
TGAGCTGATACCGCTCGCCGCAGCCGAACGACCGAGCGCAGCGAGTCAGTGAGCGAGGAAGCGGAAGAGC
GCCCAATACGCAAACCGCCTCTCCCCGCGCGTTGGCCGATTCATTAATCACTCTGTGGTCTCAAATGGGC
AGCGTGCAGCTCGCCGACCACTACCAGCAGAACACCCCCATCGGCGACGGCCCCGTGCTGCTGCCCGACA
ACCACTACCTGAGCTACCAGTCCGCCCTGAGCAAAGACCCCAACGAGAAGCGCGATCACATGGTCCTGCT
GGAGTTCGTGACCGCCGCCGGGATCACTCTCGGCATGGACGAGCTGTACAAGGGAGGTTGAGACCACGAA
Features (pLannotate 1.2.2; 7 found; start..end, strand, type, name):
    110..214     +  promoter       AmpR promoter: bla
    205..285     -  CDS            int (fragment): INT2_ECOLX - Protein inferred from homology: Swiss-Prot protein existence level 3. Putative integrase believed to be involved in the insertion of antibiotic resistance genes into plasmids and transposons. From Escherichia coli.
    373..429     +  CDS            GmR (fragment): gentamycin acetyltransferase; aacC1; confers resistance to gentamycin
    436..1224    +  CDS            aadA: S3AD_ECOLX - Experimental evidence at protein level: Swiss-Prot protein existence level 1. Mediates bacterial resistance to the antibiotics streptomycin and spectinomycin. From Escherichia coli.
   1398..1986    +  rep_origin     ori: high-copy-number ColE1/pMB1/pBR322/pUC origin of replication
   2169..2218    +  CDS            lacI (fragment): lac repressor; lacI; The lac repressor binds to the lac operator to inhibit transcription in E. coli. This inhibition can be relieved by adding lactose or isopropyl-β-D-thiogalactopyranoside (IPTG).
   2242..2432    +  CDS            VC155 (fragment): C-terminal fragment of mVenus for use in bimolecular fluorescence complementation (BiFC) (Kodama and Hu, 2010)
