[The description below was written by a language model from this plasmid's Addgene catalogue record and pLannotate feature annotations shown in this document.]
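Description:
pLBC0040 is a small (about 2.45 kb) Level 0 part plasmid from the MoBiFC toolkit, a modular bimolecular fluorescence complementation (BiFC) system developed for analysing chloroplast protein-protein interactions in plants. It is built on the pAGM41258 backbone, a synthetic-biology acceptor vector of the modular cloning type, and is a storage and donor plasmid for a single standardised part, not an expression construct. It is propagated in E. coli at high copy from a ColE1/pUC-type origin and selected with spectinomycin through the aadA gene, which lies downstream of an annotated AmpR (bla) promoter. The short integrase, gentamicin acetyltransferase and lacI fragments flagged in the feature table look like remnants of the resistance cassette's integron origin and of the backbone's cloning region, not functional genes.

The payload is the module named NT2_cYFP: a coding sequence for the C-terminal fragment of eYFP (residues 175–238, derived from Aequorea victoria GFP), which the automated annotation recognises as similar to the VC155 C-terminal Venus fragment used in BiFC. This fragment is non-fluorescent on its own. Fluorescence is reconstituted only when it is brought close to a complementary N-terminal YFP fragment by interaction of the two proteins to which the halves are fused. The "NT2" designation suggests a position as an N-terminal tag in the assembly standard, although the record does not define this or give the flanking cloning sites. No promoter or terminator for plant expression is annotated. The part is presumably intended to be combined with promoter, coding and terminator modules into higher-level transcription units for BiFC assays.
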