Addgene plasmid #172779: pLBC0040
Purpose: Level 0 module containing NT2_cYFP
Depositing lab: Benjamin Field. Depositing organization: CNRS DR12, Delegation Provence et Corse. Publication: MoBiFC: development of a modular bimolecular fluorescence complementation toolkit for the analysis of chloroplast protein-protein interactions. Velay F, Soula M, Mehrez M, Belbachir C, D'Alessandro S, Laloi C, Crete P, Field B. Plant Methods. 2022 May 26;18(1):69. doi: 10.1186/s13007-022-00902-1. PubMed 35619173.
Backbone
  Vector backbone: pAGM41258
  Backbone manufacturer: Engler et al. 2014
  Vector type: Synthetic Biology
Growth in bacteria
  Bacterial resistance: Spectinomycin, 50 μg/mL
  Growth temperature: 37°C
  Growth strain: DH5alpha
  Copy number: High Copy
Gene/Insert
  Gene/Insert name: CDS C-terminal eYFP (175-238)
  Species: Aequorea victoria
  Mutation: no
  Cloning method: Restriction Enzyme; 5′ cloning site Unknown (unknown if destroyed)
Terms and licenses: Academic/Nonprofit Terms; Industry Terms: Not Available to Industry
Depositor comments: Please visit https://www.biorxiv.org/content/10.1101/2021.03.01.433373v1 for bioRxiv preprint.
How to cite: pLBC0040 was a gift from Benjamin Field (Addgene plasmid # 172779 ; http://n2t.net/addgene:172779 ; RRID:Addgene_172779)
